>Addgene plasmid #30124 | pcDNA3 LIC cloning vector (6A) | addgene full sequence | sequence record 244293 | Addgene NGS Result
GACATTGATTATTGACTAGTTATTAATAGTAATCAATTACGGGGTCATTAGTTCATAGCCCATATATGGA
GTTCCGCGTTACATAACTTACGGTAAATGGCCCGCCTGGCTGACCGCCCAACGACCCCCGCCCATTGACG
TCAATAATGACGTATGTTCCCATAGTAACGCCAATAGGGACTTTCCATTGACGTCAATGGGTGGAGTATT
TACGGTAAACTGCCCACTTGGCAGTACATCAAGTGTATCATATGCCAAGTACGCCCCCTATTGACGTCAA
TGACGGTAAATGGCCCGCCTGGCATTATGCCCAGTACATGACCTTATGGGACTTTCCTACTTGGCAGTAC
ATCTACGTATTAGTCATCGCTATTACCATGGTGATGCGGTTTTGGCAGTACATCAATGGGCGTGGATAGC
GGTTTGACTCACGGGGATTTCCAAGTCTCCACCCCATTGACGTCAATGGGAGTTTGTTTTGGCACCAAAA
TCAACGGGACTTTCCAAAATGTCGTAACAACTCCGCCCCATTGACGCAAATGGGCGGTAGGCGTGTACGG
TGGGAGGTCTATATAAGCAGAGCTCTCTGGCTAACTAGAGAACCCACTGCTTACTGGCTTATCGAAATTA
ATACGACTCACTATAGGGAGACCCAAGCTTGGTACCGAGCTCGGATCCCTACTTCCAATCCAATATTGGA
AGTGGATAATCTAGAGGGCCCTATTCTATAGTGTCACCTAAATGCTAGAGCTCGCTGATCAGCCTCGACT
GTGCCTTCTAGTTGCCAGCCATCTGTTGTTTGCCCCTCCCCCGTGCCTTCCTTGACCCTGGAAGGTGCCA
CTCCCACTGTCCTTTCCTAATAAAATGAGGAAATTGCATCGCATTGTCTGAGTAGGTGTCATTCTATTCT
GGGGGGTGGGGTGGGGCAGGACAGCAAGGGGGAGGATTGGGAAGACAATAGCAGGCATGCTGGGGATGCG
GTGGGCTCTATGGCTTCTGAGGCGGAAAGAACCAGCTGGGGCTCTAGGGGGTATCCCC
[124 nt withheld, positions 1039-1162]
C
[91 nt withheld, positions 1164-1254]
A
[49 nt withheld, positions 1256-1304]
CCTTTGACGTTGGAGTCCACGTTCTTT
[37 nt withheld, positions 1332-1368]
ACCCTATCTCGGTCTATTCTTTTGATTTATAAGGGATTTTGCCGATTTCGGCCTATTGGTTAAAAAATGA
GCTGATTTAACAAAAATTTAACGCGAATTAATTCTGTGGAATGTGTGTCAGTTAGGGTGTGGAAAGTCCC
CAGGCTCCCCAGCAGGCAGAAGTATGCAAAGCATGCATCTCAATTAGTCAGCAACCAGGTGTGGAAAGTC
CCCAGGCTCCCCAGCAGGCAGAAGTATGCAAAGCATGCATCTCAATTAGTCAGCAACCATAGTCCCGCCC
CTAACTCCGCCCATCCCGCCCCTAACTCCGCCCAGTTCCGCCCATTCTCCGCCCCATGGCTGACTAATTT
TTTTTATTTATGCAGAGGCCGAGGCCGCCTCTGCCTCTGAGCTATTCCAGAAGTAGTGAGGAGGCTTTTT
TGGAGGCCTAGGCTTTTGCAAAAAGCTCCCGGGAGCTTGTATATCCATTTTCGGATCTGATCAAGAGACA
GGATGAGGATCGTTTCGCATGATTGAACAAGATGGATTGCACGCAGGTTCTCCGGCCGCTTGGGTGGAGA
GGCTATTCGGCTATGACTGGGCACAACAGACAATCGGCTGCTCTGATGCCGCCGTGTTCCGGCTGTCAGC
GCAGGGGCGCCCGGTTCTTTTTGTCAAGACCGACCTGTCCGGTGCCCTGAATGAACTGCAGGACGAGGCA
GCGCGGCTATCGTGGCTGGCCACGACGGGCGTTCCTTGCGCAGCTGTGCTCGACGTTGTCACTGAAGCGG
GAAGGGACTGGCTGCTATTGGGCGAAGTGCCGGGGCAGGATCTCCTGTCATCTCACCTTGCTCCTGCCGA
GAAAGTATCCATCATGGCTGATGCAATGCGGCGGCTGCATACGCTTGATCCGGCTACCTGCCCATTCGAC
CACCAAGCGAAACATCGCATCGAGCGAGCACGTACTCGGATGGAAGCCGGTCTTGTCGATCAGGATGATC
TGGACGAAGAGCATCAGGGGCTCGCGCCAGCCGAACTGTTCGCCAGGCTCAAGGCGCGCATGCCCGACGG
CGAGGATCTCGTCGTGACCCATGGCGATGCCTGCTTGCCGAATATCATGGTGGAAAATGGCCGCTTTTCT
GGATTCATCGACTGTGGCCGGCTGGGTGTGGCGGACCGCTATCAGGACATAGCGTTGGCTACCCGTGATA
TTGCTGAAGAGCTTGGCGGCGAATGGGCTGACCGCTTCCTCGTGCTTTACGGTATCGCCGCTCCCGATTC
GCAGCGCATCGCCTTCTATCGCCTTCTTGACGAGTTCTTCTGAGCGGGACTCTGGGGTTCGAAATGACCG
ACCAAGCGACGCCCAACCTGCCATCACGAGATTTCGATTCCACCGCCGCCTTCTATGAAAGGTTGGGCTT
CGGAATCGTTTTCCGGGACGCCGGCTGGATGATCCTCCAGCGCGGGGATCTCATGCTGGAGTTCTTCGCC
CACCCCAACTTGTTTATTGCAGCTTATAATGGTTACAAATAAAGCAATAGCATCACAAATTTCACAAATA
AAGCATTTTTTTCACTGCATTCTAGTTGTGGTTTGTCCAAACTCATCAATGTATCTTATCATGTCTGTAT
ACCGTCGACCTCTAGCTAGAGCTTGGCGTAATCATGGTCATAGCTGTTTCCTGTGTGAAATTGTTATCCG
CTCACAATTCCACACAACATACGAGCCGGAAGCATAAAGTGTAAAGCCTGGGGTGCCTAATGAGTGAGCT
AACTCACATTAATTGCGTTGCGCTCACTGCCCGCTTTCCAGTCGGGAAACCTGTCGTGCCAGCTGCATTA
ATGAATCGGCCAACGCGCGGGGAGAGGCGGTTTGCGTATTGGGCGCTCTTCCGCTTCCTCGCTCACTGAC
TCGCTGCGCTCGGTCGTTCGGCTGCGGCGAGCGGTATCAGCTCACTCAAAGGCGGTAATACGGTTATCCA
CAGAATCAGGGGATAACGCAGGAAAGAACATGTGAGCAAAAGGCCAGCAAAAGGCCAGGAACCGTAAAAA
GGCCGCGTTGCTGGCGTTTTTCCATAGGCTCCGCCCCCCTGACGAGCATCACAAAAATCGACGCTCAAGT
CAGAGGTGGCGAAACCCGACAGGACTATAAAGATACCAGGCGTTTCCCCCTGGAAGCTCCCTCGTGCGCT
CTCCTGTTCCGACCCTGCCGCTTACCGGATACCTGTCCGCCTTTCTCCCTTCGGGAAGCGTGGCGCTTTC
TCATAGCTCACGCTGTAGGTATCTCAGTTCGGTGTAGGTCGTTCGCTCCAAGCTGGGCTGTGTGCACGAA
CCCCCCGTTCAGCCCGACCGCTGCGCCTTATCCGGTAACTATCGTCTTGAGTCCAACCCGGTAAGACACG
ACTTATCGCCACTGGCAGCAGCCACTGGTAACAGGATTAGCAGAGCGAGGTATGTAGGCGGTGCTACAGA
GTTCTTGAAGTGGTGGCCTAACTACGGCTACACTAGAAGAACAGTATTTGGTATCTGCGCTCTGCTGAAG
CCAGTTACCTTCGGAAAAAGAGTTGGTAGCTCTTGATCCGGCAAACAAACCACCGCTGGTAGCGGTGGTT
TTTTTGTTTGCAAGCAGCAGATTACGCGCAGAAAAAAAGGATCTCAAGAAGATCCTTTGATCTTTTCTAC
GGGGTCTGACGCTCAGTGGAACGAAAACTCACGTTAAGGGATTTTGGTCATGAGATTATCAAAAAGGATC
TTCACCTAGATCCTTTTAAATTAAAAATGAAGTTTTAAATCAATCTAAAGTATATATGAGTAAACTTGGT
CTGACAGTTACCAATGCTTAATCAGTGAGGCACCTATCTCAGCGATCTGTCTATTTCGTTCATCCATAGT
TGCCTGACTCCCCGTCGTGTAGATAACTACGATACGGGAGGGCTTACCATCTGGCCCCAGTGCTGCAATG
ATACCGCGAGACCCACGCTCACCGGCTCCAGATTTATCAGCAATAAACCAGCCAGCCGGAAGGGCCGAGC
GCAGAAGTGGTCCTGCAACTTTATCCGCCTCCATCCAGTCTATTAATTGTTGCCGGGAAGCTAGAGTAAG
TAGTTCGCCAGTTAATAGTTTGCGCAACGTTGTTGCCATTGCTACAGGCATCGTGGTGTCACGCTCGTCG
TTTGGTATGGCTTCATTCAGCTCCGGTTCCCAACGATCAAGGCGAGTTACATGATCCCCCATGTTGTGCA
AAAAAGCGGTTAGCTCCTTCGGTCCTCCGATCGTTGTCAGAAGTAAGTTGGCCGCAGTGTTATCACTCAT
GGTTATGGCAGCACTGCATAATTCTCTTACTGTCATGCCATCCGTAAGATGCTTTTCTGTGACTGGTGAG
TACTCAACCAAGTCATTCTGAGAATAGTGTATGCGGCGACCGAGTTGCTCTTGCCCGGCGTCAATACGGG
ATAATACCGCGCCACATAGCAGAACTTTAAAAGTGCTCATCATTGGAAAACGTTCTTCGGGGCGAAAACT
CTCAAGGATCTTACCGCTGTTGAGATCCAGTTCGATGTAACCCACTCGTGCACCCAACTGATCTTCAGCA
TCTTTTACTTTCACCAGCGTTTCTGGGTGAGCAAAAACAGGAAGGCAAAATGCCGCAAAAAAGGGAATAA
GGGCGACACGGAAATGTTGAATACTCATACTCTTCCTTTTTCATTATTATTGAAGCATTTATCAGGGTTA
TTGTCTCATGAGCGGATACATATTTGAATGTATTTAGAAAAATAAACAAATAGGGGTTCCGCGCACATTT
CCCCGAAAAGTGCCACCTGACGTCGACGGATCGGGAGATCTCCCGATCCCCTATGGTGCACTCTCAGTAC
AATCTGCTCTGATGCCGCATAGTTAAGCCAGTATCTGCTCCCTGCTTGTGTGTTGGAGGTCGCTGAGTAG
TGCGCGAGCAAAATTTAAGCTACAACAAGGCAAGGCTTGACCGACAATTGCATGAAGAATCTGCTTAGGG
TTAGGCGTTTTGCGCTGCTTCGCGATGTACGGGCCAGATATACGCGTT
Features (pLannotate 1.2.2; 20 found; start..end, strand, type, name):
      1..380     +  enhancer       CMV enhancer: human cytomegalovirus immediate early enhancer
    381..584     +  promoter       CMV promoter: human cytomegalovirus (CMV) immediate early promoter
    580..613     +  LTR            5' LTR (truncated) (fragment): truncated 5' long terminal repeat (LTR) from HIV-1
    629..647     +  promoter       T7 promoter: promoter for bacteriophage T7 RNA polymerase
    725..743     -  promoter       SP6 promoter: promoter for bacteriophage SP6 RNA polymerase
    769..993     +  polyA_signal   bGH poly(A) signal: bovine growth hormone polyadenylation signal
    997..1018    +  promoter       SV40 promoter (fragment): SV40 enhancer and early promoter
   1039..1467    +  rep_origin     f1 ori (sequence partly withheld): f1 bacteriophage origin of replication; arrow indicates direction of (+) strand synthesis
   1481..1810    +  promoter       SV40 promoter: SV40 enhancer and early promoter
   1877..2668    +  CDS            neo: KKA2_KLEPN - Also known as kan, nptII. Experimental evidence at protein level: Swiss-Prot protein existence level 1. Resistance to kanamycin, neomycin, paromomycin, ribostamycin, butirosin and gentamicin B. From Klebsiella pneumoniae.
   2692..2850    +  CDS            ble (fragment): BLE_KLEPN - Experimental evidence at protein level: Swiss-Prot protein existence level 1. Binding protein with a strong affinity to the bleomycin family of antibiotics. Binds to CL990; an antimitotic-antibiotic compound. From Klebsiella pneumoniae.
   2845..2966    +  polyA_signal   SV40 poly(A) signal: SV40 polyadenylation signal
   3039..3055    -  protein_bind   lac operator: The lac repressor binds to the lac operator to inhibit transcription in E. coli. This inhibition can be relieved by adding lactose or isopropyl-β-D-thiogalactopyranoside (IPTG). lac repressor encoded by lacI
   3063..3093    -  promoter       lac promoter: promoter for the E. coli lac operon
   3108..3129    -  protein_bind   CAP binding site: CAP binding activates transcription in the presence of cAMP. E. coli catabolite activator protein
   3142..3234    -  CDS            lacI (fragment): lac repressor; lacI; The lac repressor binds to the lac operator to inhibit transcription in E. coli. This inhibition can be relieved by adding lactose or isopropyl-β-D-thiogalactopyranoside (IPTG).
   3417..4005    -  rep_origin     ori: high-copy-number ColE1/pMB1/pBR322/pUC origin of replication
   4176..5036    -  CDS            AmpR: β-lactamase; bla; confers resistance to ampicillin, carbenicillin, and related antibiotics
   5037..5141    -  promoter       AmpR promoter: bla
   5200..5252    -  misc_feature   bom (fragment): basis of mobility region from pBR322
