[The description below was written by a language model from this plasmid's Addgene catalogue record and pLannotate feature annotations shown in this document.]
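Description:
pcDNA3 LIC cloning vector (6A) is an empty mammalian expression backbone of about 5.4 kb, derived from pcDNA3 and adapted for ligation-independent cloning (LIC). It is propagated in E. coli as a high-copy plasmid through a ColE1/pUC-type origin, with ampicillin selection from the β-lactamase gene and its own promoter. An f1 origin is also present, which permits single-stranded DNA production. For selection in mammalian cells, an SV40 enhancer/early promoter drives the neomycin phosphotransferase gene, followed by an SV40 polyadenylation signal, giving G418 resistance. The automated annotation also reports several short fragments (an HIV-1 LTR piece, ble, lacI, bom, and lac promoter/operator elements). These appear to be backbone remnants or incidental matches rather than functional parts of the design.

The expression cassette consists of the human cytomegalovirus immediate-early enhancer and promoter, a short cloning region, and the bovine growth hormone polyadenylation signal. T7 and SP6 promoters flank the cloning region in opposing orientations and can be used for in vitro transcription or as sequencing priming sites. There is no insert. Instead, the cloning region holds a LIC site that is opened with SspI and then treated with T4 DNA polymerase to create single-stranded overhangs. These anneal to matching tails added to a PCR product through its primers, and the LIC site is destroyed in the process. The forward tail supplies a Kozak context ahead of the start codon, and the vector adds no tags, so the protein of interest is expressed in untagged form. Insertion can be checked by HindIII and XbaI digestion. The vector is intended for rapid cloning of open reading frames for transient or stable CMV-driven expression in mammalian cells.
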