Addgene plasmid #30124: pcDNA3 LIC cloning vector (6A)
Purpose: (Empty Backbone)
Depositing lab: Scott Gradia. Depositing organization: University of California, Berkeley.
Backbone
  Vector backbone: pcDNA3
  Backbone size (bp): 5407
  Vector type: Mammalian Expression
  Selectable markers: Neomycin (select with G418)
Growth in bacteria
  Bacterial resistance: Ampicillin, 100 μg/mL
  Growth temperature: 37°C
  Growth strain: DH5alpha
  Copy number: High Copy
Gene/Insert
  Gene/Insert name: None
  Cloning method: Restriction Enzyme; 5′ cloning site LIC site (destroyed during cloning); 3′ cloning site LIC site (destroyed during cloning)
  Sequencing primers: 5′ CMV F (5'cgcaaatgggcggtaggcgtg); 3′ CMV R (5'tggctggcaactagaagg)
Terms and licenses: Academic/Nonprofit Terms; Industry Terms: Not Available to Industry
Depositor comments: This is a LIC vector derived from pcDNA3. It adds no tags to your protein of interest. To clone into this vector, add the following tags to your PCR primers: LIC vKoz Forward tag 5’-TACTTCCAATCCAATGCCACC(ATG) LicV1 Reverse tag 5’-TTATCCACTTCCAATGTTATTA T4-treat PCR with dCTP. Linearize vector with SspI, then T4-treat with dGTP. Can verify the presence of insert by digesting with HindIII and XbaI. For more information, please see our website: http://qb3.berkeley.edu/qb3/macrolab/
How to cite: pcDNA3 LIC cloning vector (6A) was a gift from Scott Gradia (Addgene plasmid # 30124 ; http://n2t.net/addgene:30124 ; RRID:Addgene_30124)
