>Addgene plasmid #30124 | pcDNA3 LIC cloning vector (6A) | addgene partial sequence | sequence record 35268 | 30124 with CMV-F
GAGCTCTCTGGCTAACTAGAGAACCCACTGCTTACTGGCTTATCGAAATTAATACGACTCACTATAGGGA
GACCCAAGCTTGGTACCGAGCTCGGATCCCTACTTCCAATCCAATATTGGAAGTGGATAATCTAGAGGGC
CCTATTCTATAGTGTCACCTAAATGCTAGAGCTCGCTGATCAGCCTCGACTGTGCCTTCTAGTTGCCAGC
CATCTGTTGTTTGCCCCTCCCCCGTGCCTTCCTTGACCCTGGAAGGTGCCACTCCCACTGTCCTTTCCTA
ATAAAATGAGGAAATTGCATCGCATTGTCTGAGTAGGTGTCATTCTATTCTGGGGGGTGGGGTGGGGCAG
GACAGCAAGGGGGAGGATTGGGAAGACAATAGCAGGCATGCTGGGGATGCGGTGGGCTCTATGGCTTCTG
AGGCGGAAAGAACCAGCTGGGGCTCTAGGGGGTATCCCC
[124 nt withheld, positions 460-583]
C
[91 nt withheld, positions 585-675]
A
[49 nt withheld, positions 677-725]
CCTTTGACGTTGGAGTCCACGTTCTTT
[37 nt withheld, positions 753-789]
ACCCTATCTCGGTCTATTCTTTTGATTTAT
